>Addgene plasmid #126945 | pAAV-Syn-SomArchon-P2A-CoChR-Kv2.1 | addgene full sequence | sequence record 246323 | Addgene NGS Result
GGAAGGGCGATCGGTGCGGGCCTCTTCGCTATTACGCCAGCTGCGCGCTCGCTCGCTCACTGAGGCCGCC
CGGGCAAAGCCCGGGCGTCGGGCGACCTTTGGTCGCCCGGCCTCAGTGAGCGAGCGAGCGCGCAGAGAGG
GAGTGGCCAACTCCATCACTAGGGGTTCCTTGTAGTTAATGATTAACCCGCCATGCTACTTATCTACGTA
GCCATGCTCTAGGAAGATCGTAGGTTAATTAAGTGTCTAGACTGCAGAGGGCCCTGCGTATGAGTGCAAG
TGGGTTTTAGGACCAGGATGAGGCGGGGTGGGGGTGCCTACCTGACGACCGACCCCGACCCACTGGACAA
GCACCCAACCCCCATTCCCCAAATTGCGCATCCCCTATCAGAGAGGGGGAGGGGAAACAGGATGCGGCGA
GGCGCGTGCGCACTGCCAGCTTCAGCACCGCGGACAGTGCCTTCGCCCCCGCCTGGCGGCGCGCGCCACC
GCCGCCTCAGCACTGAAGGCGCGCTGACGTCACTCGCCGGTCCCCCGCAAACTCCCCTTCCCGGCCACCT
TGGTCGCGTCCGCGCCGCCGCCGGCCCAGCCGGACCGCACCACGCGAGGCGCGAGATAGGGGGGCACGGG
CGCGACCATCTGCGCTGCGGCGCCGGCGACTCAGCGCTGCCTCAGTCTGCGGTGGGCAGCGGAGGAGTCG
TGTCGTGCCTGAGAGCGCAGTCGAGAGGATCCGCCACCATGGTTTCTATCGCACTGCAGGCTGGTTATGA
CCTCCTCGGAGATGGTAGACCTGAAAGTCTGTGGCTCGGAATTGGTACACTGCTGATGCTGATCGGAACC
TTCTACTTCCTGGTTAGAGCGTGGGGAGAGACTGACAAGGATGCACGGGAGTACTACGCAGTGACAATCC
TGGTCAGCGGTATTGCCAGTGCAGCTTATCTGTCAATGTTCTTTGGTATTGGCCTCACAGAGGTGCCAGT
AGGTGGAGAGATGCTGAACATCTACTACGCAAGATACGCACAGTGGCTGTTCACTACACCACTGTTGCTG
CTGCACCTGGCACTCCTGGCCAAAGTTGATAGAGTGACCATCGGCACTCTCGTTGGCGTCGATGCTCTGA
TGATTGTCACAGGCCTGATAGGAACACTGTCACATACTGCCATTGCCAGATACTCTTGGTGGCTGTTCTC
AACTATCTGTATGATCGTCGTTCTGTATGTCCTGGCCACTTCTCTGCGGTCAGCCGCTAAGGAGAGAGGC
CCAGAGGTTGCCTCAACCTTCAACATCCTCACCGCACTGGTTCTGGTCCTGTGGACTGCTTACCCTATCA
TCTGGATTATCGGCACCGAGGGTGCCGGAGTTGTGGGCCTGGGAATCGAAACTTTGCTGTTCATGGTGCT
GGACGTCACCGCCAAGGTGGGCTTCGGTTTTATCCTGCTCAGGTCAAGAGCCATTCTGCAAGATACAGAA
GCACCTGAACCTTCAGCTGGAGCTGATACCGGTGCCGCCGACCGCCCGGTAGTAGCAGTGAGCAAGGCGG
CCGCCAAGAGCAGGATCACCAGCGAGGGCGAGTACATCCCCCTGGACCAGATCGACATCAACGTGGTGAG
CAAGGGCGAGGAGCTGTTCACCGGGGTGGTGCCCATCCTGGTCGAGCTGGACGGCGACGTAAACGGCCAC
AAGTTCAGCGTGTCCGGCGAGGGCGAGGGCGATGCCACCTACGGCAAGCTGACCCTGAAGTTCATTTGCA
CCACCGGCAAGCTGCCCGTGCCCTGGCCCACCCTCGTGACCACCCTGACCTACGGCGTGCAGTGCTTCAG
CCGCTACCCCGACCACATGAAGCAGCACGACTTCTTCAAGTCCGCCATGCCCGAAGGCTACGTCCAGGAG
CGCACCATCTTCTTCAAGGACGACGGCAACTACAAGACCCGCGCCGAGGTGAAGTTCGAGGGCGACACCC
TGGTGAACCGCATCGAGCTGAAGGGCATCGACTTCAAGGAGGACGGCAACATCCTGGGGCACAAGCTGGA
GTACAACTACAACAGCCACAACGTCTATATCATGGCCGACAAGCAGAAGAACGGCATCAAGGTGAACTTC
AAGATCCGCCACAACATCGAGGACGGCAGCGTGCAGCTCGCCGACCACTACCAGCAGAACACCCCCATCG
GCGACGGCCCCGTGCTGCTGCCCGACAACCACTACCTGAGCACCCAGTCCGCCCTGAGCAAAGACCCCAA
CGAGAAGCGCGATCACATGGTCCTGCTGGAGTTCGTGACCGCCGCCGGGATCACTCTCGGCATGGACGAG
CTGTACAAGGGTGGGAGCGGAGGTACCCAGAGCCAGCCTATCCTGAACACCAAGGAGATGGCCCCTCAGA
GCAAGCCTCCTGAGGAGCTGGAGATGAGCAGCATGCCTAGCCCTGTGGCCCCTCTGCCTGCCAGGACCGA
GGGCGTGATCGACATGAGGAGCATGAGCAGCATCGACAGCTTCATCAGCTGCGCCACCGACTTCCCTGAG
GCCACCAGGTTCTACAAGTTCTGCTACGAGAACGAGGTGGGTGTGGGCTCCGGAGCCACGAACTTCTCTC
TGTTAAAGCAAGCAGGAGACGTGGAAGAAAACCCCGGTCCCATGCTGGGAAACGGCAGCGCCATTGTGCC
TATCGACCAGTGCTTTTGCCTGGCTTGGACCGACAGCCTGGGAAGCGATACAGAGCAGCTGGTGGCCAAC
ATCCTCCAGTGGTTCGCCTTCGGCTTCAGCATCCTGATCCTGATGTTCTACGCCTACCAGACTTGGAGAG
CCACTTGCGGTTGGGAGGAGGTCTACGTCTGTTGCGTCGAGCTGACCAAGGTCATCATCGAGTTCTTCCA
CGAGTTCGACGACCCCAGCATGCTGTACCTGGCTAACGGACACCGAGTCCAGTGGCTGAGATACGCAGAG
TGGCTGCTGACTTGTCCCGTCATCCTGATCCACCTGAGCAACCTGACCGGCCTGAAGGACGACTACAGCA
AGCGGACCATGAGGCTGCTGGTGTCAGACGTGGGAACCATCGTGTGGGGAGCTACAAGCGCCATGAGCAC
AGGCTACGTCAAGGTCATCTTCTTCGTGCTGGGTTGCATCTACGGCGCCAACACCTTCTTCCACGCCGCC
AAGGTGTATATCGAGAGCTACCACGTGGTGCCAAAGGGCAGACCTAGAACCGTCGTGCGGATCATGGCTT
GGCTGTTCTTCCTGTCTTGGGGCATGTTCCCCGTGCTGTTCGTCGTGGGACCAGAAGGATTCGACGCCAT
CAGCGTGTACGGCTCTACCATTGGCCACACCATCATCGACCTCATGAGCAAGAATTGTTGGGGCCTGCTG
GGACACTATCTGAGAGTGCTGATCCACCAGCACATCATCATCTACGGCGACATCCGGAAGAAGACCAAGA
TCAACGTGGCCGGCGAGGAGATGGAAGTGGAGACCATGGTGGACCAGGAGGACGAGGAGACAGTGCTTAA
GGGTGGGAGCGGAGGTACCCAGAGCCAGCCTATCCTGAACACCAAGGAGATGGCCCCTCAGAGCAAGCCT
CCTGAGGAGCTGGAGATGAGCAGCATGCCTAGCCCTGTGGCCCCTCTGCCTGCCAGGACCGAGGGCGTGA
TCGACATGAGGAGCATGAGCAGCATCGACAGCTTCATCAGCTGCGCCACCGACTTCCCTGAGGCCACCAG
GTTCTACAAGTTCTGCTACGAGAACGAGGTGTAAGAATTCCGTACAAAGCTTATCGATAATCAACCTCTG
GATTACAAAATTTGTGAAAGATTGACTGGTATTCTTAACTATGTTGCTCCTTTTACGCTATGTGGATACG
CTGCTTTAATGCCTTTGTATCATGCTATTGCTTCCCGTATGGCTTTCATTTTCTCCTCCTTGTATAAATC
CTGGTTGCTGTCTCTTTATGAGGAGTTGTGGCCCGTTGTCAGGCAACGTGGCGTGGTGTGCACTGTGTTT
GCTGACGCAACCCCCACTGGTTGGGGCATTGCCACCACCTGTCAGCTCCTTTCCGGGACTTTCGCTTTCC
CCCTCCCTATTGCCACGGCGGAACTCATCGCCGCCTGCCTTGCCCGCTGCTGGACAGGGGCTCGGCTGTT
GGGCACTGACAATTCCGTGGTGTTGTCGGGGAAATCATCGTCCTTTCCTTGGCTGCTCGCCTGTGTTGCC
ACCTGGATTCTGCGCGGGACGTCCTTCTGCTACGTCCCTTCGGCCCTCAATCCAGCGGACCTTCCTTCCC
GCGGCCTGCTGCCGGCTCTGCGGCCTCTTCCGCGTCTTCGCCTTCGCCCTCAGACGAGTCGGATCTCCCT
TTGGGCCGCCTCCCCGCATCGATACCGTCGACCCGGGCGGCCGCTCATAAAGCTCGACTGTGCCTTCTAG
TTGCCAGCCATCTGTTGTTTGCCCCTCCCCCGTGCCTTCCTTGACCCTGGAAGGTGCCACTCCCACTGTC
CTTTCCTAATAAAATGAGGAAATTGCATCGCATTGTCTGAGTAGGTGTCATTCTATTCTGGGGGGTGGGG
TGGGGCAGGACAGCAAGGGGGAGGATTGGGAAGACAATAGCAGGCATGCTGGGGATGCGGTCCGGACTGT
ACAATTGCATTCATTTTATGTTTCAGGTTCAGGGGGAGATGTGGGAGGTTTTTTAAAGCAAGTAAAACCT
CTACAAATGTGGTAAAATCGATAAGGATCTTCCTAGAGCATGGCTACGTAGATAAGTAGCATGGCGGGTT
AATCATTAACTACAAGGAACCCCTAGTGATGGAGTTGGCCACTCCCTCTCTGCGCGCTCGCTCGCTCACT
GAGGCCGGGCGACCAAAGGTCGCCCGACGCCCGGGCTTTGCCCGGGCGGCCTCAGTGAGCGAGCGAGCGC
GCAGCTGCATTAATGAATCGGCCAACGCGCGGGGAGAGGCGGTTTGCGTATTGGGCGCTCTTCCGCTTCC
TCGCTCACTGACTCGCTGCGCTCGGTCGTTCGGCTGCGGCGAGCGGTATCAGCTCACTCAAAGGCGGTAA
TACGGTTATCCACAGAATCAGGGGATAACGCAGGAAAGAACATGTGAGCAAAAGGCCAGCAAAAGGCCAG
GAACCGTAAAAAGGCCGCGTTGCTGGCGTTTTTCCATAGGCTCCGCCCCCCTGACGAGCATCACAAAAAT
CGACGCTCAAGTCAGAGGTGGCGAAACCCGACAGGACTATAAAGATACCAGGCGTTTCCCCCTGGAAGCT
CCCTCGTGCGCTCTCCTGTTCCGACCCTGCCGCTTACCGGATACCTGTCCGCCTTTCTCCCTTCGGGAAG
CGTGGCGCTTTCTCATAGCTCACGCTGTAGGTATCTCAGTTCGGTGTAGGTCGTTCGCTCCAAGCTGGGC
TGTGTGCACGAACCCCCCGTTCAGCCCGACCGCTGCGCCTTATCCGGTAACTATCGTCTTGAGTCCAACC
CGGTAAGACACGACTTATCGCCACTGGCAGCAGCCACTGGTAACAGGATTAGCAGAGCGAGGTATGTAGG
CGGTGCTACAGAGTTCTTGAAGTGGTGGCCTAACTACGGCTACACTAGAAGAACAGTATTTGGTATCTGC
GCTCTGCTGAAGCCAGTTACCTTCGGAAAAAGAGTTGGTAGCTCTTGATCCGGCAAACAAACCACCGCTG
GTAGCGGTGGTTTTTTTGTTTGCAAGCAGCAGATTACGCGCAGAAAAAAAGGATCTCAAGAAGATCCTTT
GATCTTTTCTACGGGGTCTGACGCTCAGTGGAACGAAAACTCACGTTAAGGGATTTTGGTCATGAGATTA
TCAAAAAGGATCTTCACCTAGATCCTTTTAAATTAAAAATGAAGTTTTAAATCAATCTAAAGTATATATG
AGTAAACTTGGTCTGACAGTTACCAATGCTTAATCAGTGAGGCACCTATCTCAGCGATCTGTCTATTTCG
TTCATCCATAGTTGCCTGACTCCCCGTCGTGTAGATAACTACGATACGGGAGGGCTTACCATCTGGCCCC
AGTGCTGCAATGATACCGCGAGACCCACGCTCACCGGCTCCAGATTTATCAGCAATAAACCAGCCAGCCG
GAAGGGCCGAGCGCAGAAGTGGTCCTGCAACTTTATCCGCCTCCATCCAGTCTATTAATTGTTGCCGGGA
AGCTAGAGTAAGTAGTTCGCCAGTTAATAGTTTGCGCAACGTTGTTGCCATTGCTACAGGCATCGTGGTG
TCACGCTCGTCGTTTGGTATGGCTTCATTCAGCTCCGGTTCCCAACGATCAAGGCGAGTTACATGATCCC
CCATGTTGTGCAAAAAAGCGGTTAGCTCCTTCGGTCCTCCGATCGTTGTCAGAAGTAAGTTGGCCGCAGT
GTTATCACTCATGGTTATGGCAGCACTGCATAATTCTCTTACTGTCATGCCATCCGTAAGATGCTTTTCT
GTGACTGGTGAGTACTCAACCAAGTCATTCTGAGAATAGTGTATGCGGCGACCGAGTTGCTCTTGCCCGG
CGTCAATACGGGATAATACCGCGCCACATAGCAGAACTTTAAAAGTGCTCATCATTGGAAAACGTTCTTC
GGGGCGAAAACTCTCAAGGATCTTACCGCTGTTGAGATCCAGTTCGATGTAACCCACTCGTGCACCCAAC
TGATCTTCAGCATCTTTTACTTTCACCAGCGTTTCTGGGTGAGCAAAAACAGGAAGGCAAAATGCCGCAA
AAAAGGGAATAAGGGCGACACGGAAATGTTGAATACTCATACTCTTCCTTTTTCAATATTATTGAAGCAT
TTATCAGGGTTATTGTCTCATGAGCGGATACATATTTGAATGTATTTAGAAAAATAAACAAATAGGGGTT
CCGCGCACATTTCCCCGAAAAGTGCCACCTAAATTGTAAGCGTTAATATTTTGTTAAAATTCGCGTTAAA
TTTTTGTTAAATCAGCTCATTTTTTAACCAATAGGCCGAAATCGGCAAAATCCCTTATAAATCAAAAGAA
TAGACCGAGATAGGGT
[37 nt withheld, positions 7017-7053]
AAAGAACGTGGACTCCAACGTCAAAGG
[49 nt withheld, positions 7081-7129]
T
[91 nt withheld, positions 7131-7221]
G
[124 nt withheld, positions 7223-7346]
CCCATTCGCCATTCAGGCTGCGCAACTGTTG
Features (pLannotate 1.2.2; 19 found; start..end, strand, type, name):
     38..170     -  repeat_region  AAV2 ITR (fragment): inverted terminal repeat of adeno-associated virus serotype 2 inverted
    273..720     +  promoter       hSyn promoter: human synapsin I promoter; confers neuron-specific expression (Kügler et al., 2003)
    748..1512    +  CDS            aop3: BACR3_HALSD - Experimental evidence at protein level: Swiss-Prot protein existence level 1. Light-driven proton pump. From Halorubrum sodomense.
   1546..1605    +  CDS            KCNJ2 (fragment): KCNJ2_HUMAN - Also known as IRK1. Experimental evidence at protein level: Swiss-Prot protein existence level 1. Probably participates in establishing action potential waveform and excitability of neuronal and muscle tissues. Inward rectifier potassium channels are characterized by a greater tendency to allow potassium to flow into the cell rather than out of it. Their voltage dependence is regulated by the concentration of extracellular potassium; as external potassium is raised, the voltage range of the channel opening shifts to more positive voltages. The inward rectification is mainly due t
   1604..2319    +  CDS            EGFP (fragment): the original enhanced GFP (Yang et al., 1996) mammalian codon-optimized
   2335..2532    +  CDS            Kcnb1 (fragment): KCNB1_RAT - Experimental evidence at protein level: Swiss-Prot protein existence level 1. Voltage-gated potassium channel that mediates transmembrane potassium transport in excitable membranes, primarily in the brain, but also in the pancreas and cardiovascular system. Contributes to the regulation of the action potential (AP) repolarization, duration and frequency of repetitive AP firing in neurons, muscle cells and endocrine cells and plays a role in homeostatic attenuation of electrical excitability throughout the brain (PubMed:10024359, PubMed:10618149, PubMed:12451110, PubMed:17379638, Pu
   2575..2630    +  CDS            P2A (fragment): 2A peptide from porcine teschovirus-1 polyprotein Eukaryotic ribosomes fail to insert a peptide bond between the Gly and Pro residues, yielding separate polypeptides.
   2632..3495    +  CDS            CoChR: high-photocurrent channelrhodopsin from Chloromonas oogama (Shemesh et al., 2017)
   3517..3714    +  CDS            Kcnb1 (fragment): KCNB1_RAT - Experimental evidence at protein level: Swiss-Prot protein existence level 1. Voltage-gated potassium channel that mediates transmembrane potassium transport in excitable membranes, primarily in the brain, but also in the pancreas and cardiovascular system. Contributes to the regulation of the action potential (AP) repolarization, duration and frequency of repetitive AP firing in neurons, muscle cells and endocrine cells and plays a role in homeostatic attenuation of electrical excitability throughout the brain (PubMed:10024359, PubMed:10618149, PubMed:12451110, PubMed:17379638, Pu
   3769..4357    +  misc_feature   WPRE: woodchuck hepatitis virus posttranscriptional regulatory element
   4398..4605    +  polyA_signal   bGH poly(A) signal: bovine growth hormone polyadenylation signal
   4636..4704    -  CDS            large T antigen (fragment): large T antigen from SV40 (simian virus 40)
   4775..4908    +  repeat_region  AAV2 ITR: inverted terminal repeat of adeno-associated virus serotype 2 inverted
   4902..4958    -  CDS            lacI (fragment): lac repressor; lacI; The lac repressor binds to the lac operator to inhibit transcription in E. coli. This inhibition can be relieved by adding lactose or isopropyl-β-D-thiogalactopyranoside (IPTG).
   5141..5729    -  rep_origin     ori: high-copy-number ColE1/pMB1/pBR322/pUC origin of replication
   5900..6760    -  CDS            AmpR: β-lactamase; bla; confers resistance to ampicillin, carbenicillin, and related antibiotics
   6761..6865    -  promoter       AmpR promoter: bla
   6918..7346    -  rep_origin     f1 ori (sequence partly withheld): f1 bacteriophage origin of replication; arrow indicates direction of (+) strand synthesis
   7351..43      -  CDS            lacZα (fragment) (across the origin): LacZα fragment of β-galactosidase; lacZ fragment
