[The description below was written by a language model from this plasmid's Addgene catalogue record and pLannotate feature annotations shown in this document.]
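Description:
pAAV-Syn-SomArchon-P2A-CoChR-Kv2.1 (also called Soma-Optopatch) is an AAV transfer plasmid for neuron-specific co-expression of a genetically encoded voltage indicator and a channelrhodopsin actuator. The expression cassette lies between two AAV2 inverted terminal repeats, which allow it to be packaged into recombinant AAV particles when replication and capsid functions are supplied separately. The plasmid can also be used directly for mammalian expression. In bacteria it is maintained by a high-copy ColE1/pUC-type origin and selected with ampicillin through the β-lactamase gene. An f1 phage origin is also present, and short lacZα, lacI and SV40 large T fragments appear to be backbone remnants. The catalogue lists a total size of 7285 bp, while the sequenced record is 7,377 nt.

Transcription is driven by the human synapsin I promoter, which restricts expression to neurons. The single synthetic open reading frame begins with SomArchon, annotated as an archaerhodopsin-3-derived opsin from Halorubrum sodomense. This is followed by a short KCNJ2 (Kir2.1) fragment, EGFP and a fragment of the rat Kv2.1 channel (Kcnb1). Kir2.1 fragments of this kind are commonly used as membrane-trafficking signals, and the Kv2.1 motif concentrates the protein at the cell body. A P2A ribosomal-skipping peptide then separates this fusion from CoChR, a high-photocurrent channelrhodopsin from Chloromonas oogama, which carries its own Kv2.1 soma-targeting fragment. One transcript therefore yields two separate soma-localised proteins. A WPRE enhances transcript stability and expression, and a bovine growth hormone polyadenylation signal terminates the message. The design supports all-optical electrophysiology: CoChR allows light-driven stimulation of neurons while SomArchon fluorescence reports membrane voltage, and the EGFP tag marks expressing cells. The associated publication concerns imaging of neural population activity in awake, behaving mice.
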