Addgene plasmid #126945: pAAV-Syn-SomArchon-P2A-CoChR-Kv2.1
Purpose: Expression of SomArchon-P2A-CoChR-Kv2.1 under Syn promoter
Depositing lab: Edward Boyden. Depositing organization: Massachusetts Institute of Technology. Publication: Population imaging of neural activity in awake behaving mice. Piatkevich KD, Bensussen S, Tseng HA, Shroff SN, Lopez-Huerta VG, Park D, Jung EE, Shemesh OA, Straub C, Gritton HJ, Romano MF, Costa E, Sabatini BL, Fu Z, Boyden ES, Han X. Nature. 2019 Oct;574(7778):413-417. doi: 10.1038/s41586-019-1641-1. Epub 2019 Oct 9. PubMed 31597963.
Backbone
  Vector backbone: pAAV-Syn
  Backbone size w/o insert (bp): 5279
  Total vector size (bp): 7285
  Modifications to backbone: N/A
  Vector type: Mammalian Expression, AAV
Growth in bacteria
  Bacterial resistance: Ampicillin, 100 μg/mL
  Growth temperature: 37°C
  Growth strain: NEB Stable
  Copy number: High Copy
Gene/Insert
  Gene/Insert name: SomArchon-P2A-CoChR-Kv2.1 (alt name: Soma-Optopatch)
  Species: Synthetic
  Insert size (bp): 3006
  Promoter: Synapsin
  Tag / fusion protein: GFP
  Cloning method: Gibson Cloning
  Sequencing primers: 5′ gcacgggcgcgaccatctgc
Terms and licenses: Academic/Nonprofit Terms; Industry Terms: Not Available to Industry
How to cite: pAAV-Syn-SomArchon-P2A-CoChR-Kv2.1 was a gift from Edward Boyden (Addgene plasmid # 126945 ; http://n2t.net/addgene:126945 ; RRID:Addgene_126945)
